Addgene plasmid #182196: pBac{3Xmef2-eGFP,attB,w+}
Purpose: EGFP driven by MEF2 transcription factor binding sites
Depositing lab: David Stern. Depositing organization: HHMI, Janelia Research Campus. Publication: Transgenic tools for targeted chromosome rearrangements allow construction of balancer chromosomes in non-melanogaster Drosophila species. Stern DL. G3 (Bethesda). 2022 Feb 10. pii: 6526388. doi: 10.1093/g3journal/jkac030. PubMed 35143616.
Backbone
  Vector backbone: pBR322
  Vector type: Insect Expression
Growth in bacteria
  Bacterial resistance: Ampicillin, 100 μg/mL
  Growth temperature: 37°C
  Growth strain: DH5alpha
  Copy number: High Copy
Gene/Insert
  Gene/Insert name: EGFP
  Species: Other
  Cloning method: Gibson Cloning
Terms and licenses: Academic/Nonprofit Terms; Industry Terms: Not Available to Industry
Depositor comments: Please visit https://www.biorxiv.org/content/10.1101/2021.11.18.469106v1.full for bioRxiv preprint.
How to cite: pBac{3Xmef2-eGFP,attB,w+} was a gift from David Stern (Addgene plasmid # 182196 ; http://n2t.net/addgene:182196 ; RRID:Addgene_182196)
