[The description below was written by a language model from this plasmid's Addgene catalogue record and pLannotate feature annotations shown in this document.]
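Description:
pBac{3Xmef2-eGFP,attB,w+} is a 9.8 kb insect transgenesis plasmid built on a pBR322-type backbone. It is maintained in E. coli at high copy through a ColE1/pMB1-family origin and selected with ampicillin via the bla (AmpR) gene and its promoter. The "pBac" in the name implies a piggyBac transposon vector, in which the cargo would be mobilised into the genome by piggyBac transposase, but the automated feature table does not annotate piggyBac terminal repeats, so their positions cannot be confirmed from the record.

The payload combines three functional modules. The reporter is EGFP (annotated by sequence similarity as GFP S65T), which the catalogue entry describes as driven by MEF2 transcription factor binding sites. The name indicates three copies, which are not themselves annotated and presumably lie upstream of the Drosophila hsp70Bb promoter, which probably acts here as the basal promoter. A modified myosin heavy chain intron sits between promoter and coding sequence, a common device for boosting expression. The transcript ends in an SV40 3' region containing the small t intron and the SV40 polyadenylation signal. The small t, large T and NLS "CDS" fragments flagged there are parts of this SV40 terminator segment rather than expressed proteins. Because MEF2 is a muscle transcription factor, the cassette would be expected to give a muscle-pattern fluorescent marker.

The second module, mini-white, provides an eye-colour marker for scoring transformants in white-mutant flies. The third, a φC31 attB site, allows integrase-mediated recombination with an attP site. The associated publication concerns tools for targeted chromosome rearrangements and balancer construction in non-melanogaster Drosophila species.
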