Features (pLannotate 1.2.2; 15 found; start..end, strand, type, name):
    726..795     +  protein_bind   attB: attB site for the φC31 integrase (Groth et al., 2000) phage φC31 integrase
   1011..5130    +  gene           mini-white: white; This modified version of the white gene lacks part of the first intron.
   5135..5290    +  CDS            YPB1_ECOLX (fragment): Protein predicted: Swiss-Prot protein existence level 4. From Escherichia coli.
   5499..5737    +  promoter       hsp70 promoter: Drosophila melanogaster hsp70Bb promoter
   5752..5818    +  intron         Mhc intron: modified Drosophila myosin heavy chain intron 16 (Pfeiffer et al., 2010)
   5849..6562    +  CDS            GFP (S65T): GFP (S65T) is a basic (constitutively fluorescent) green fluorescent protein published in 1995, derived from Aequorea victoria.
   6573..6647    +  CDS            small t antigen (fragment): SV40 (simian virus 40) small t antigen
   6649..6714    +  intron         small t intron: SV40 (simian virus 40) small t antigen intron
   6844..6864    +  CDS            SV40 NLS: nuclear localization signal of SV40 (simian virus 40) large T antigen
   6871..7005    +  CDS            LT_POVHA (fragment): Protein inferred from homology: Swiss-Prot protein existence level 3. Isoform large T antigen is a key early protein essential for both driving viral replication and inducing cellular transformation. Plays a role in viral genome replication by driving entry of quiescent cells into the cell cycle and by autoregulating the synthesis of viral early mRNA. Displays highly oncogenic activities by corrupting the host cellular checkpoint mechanisms that guard cell division and the transcription, replication, and repair of DNA. Participates in the modulation of cellular gene expression preceeding viral
   7030..7113    +  CDS            large T antigen (fragment): large T antigen from SV40 (simian virus 40)
   7136..7270    +  polyA_signal   SV40 poly(A) signal: SV40 polyadenylation signal
   7712..7816    +  promoter       AmpR promoter: bla
   7817..8677    +  CDS            AmpR: β-lactamase; bla; confers resistance to ampicillin, carbenicillin, and related antibiotics
   8848..9436    +  rep_origin     ori: high-copy-number ColE1/pMB1/pBR322/pUC origin of replication
>Addgene plasmid #182196 | pBac{3Xmef2-eGFP,attB,w+} | addgene full sequence | sequence record 357801 | Addgene NGS Result
AGAAACAAATTATACTTATTAGTCAGTCAGAAACAACTTTGGCACATATCAATATTATGCTCTCGACAAA
TAACTTTTTTGCATTTTTTGCACGATGCATTTGCCTTTCGCCTTATTTTAGAGGGGCAGTAAGTACAGTA
AGTACGTTTTTTCATTACTGGCTCTTCAGTACTGTCATCCGATGTACCAGGCACTTCATTTGGCAAAATA
TTAGAGATATTATCGCGCAAATATCTCTTCAAAGTAGGAGCTTCTAAACGCTTACGCATAAACGATGACG
TCAGGCTCATGTAAAGGTTTCTCATAAATTTTTTGCGACTTTGAACCTTTTCTCCCTTGCTACTGACATT
ATGGCTGTATATAATAAAAGAATTTATGCAGGCAATGTTTATCATTCCGTACAATAATGCCATAGGCCAC
CTATTCGTCTTCCTACTGCAGGTCATCACAGAACACATTTGGTCTAGCGTGTCCACTCCGCCTTTAGTTT
GATTATAATACATAACCATTTGCGGTTTACCGGTACTTTCGTTGATAGAAGCATCCTCATCACAAGATGA
TAATAAGTATACCATCTTAGCTGGCTTCGGTTTATATGAGACGAGAGTAAGGGGTCCGTCAAAACAAAAC
ATCGATGTTCCCACTGGCCTGGAGCGACTGTTTTTCAGTACTTCCGGTATCTCGCGTTTGTTTGATCGCA
CGGTTCCCACGATGTAGGTCACGGTCTCGAAGCCGCGGTGCGGGTGCCAGGGCGTGCCCTTGGGCTCCCC
GGGCGCGTACTCCACCTCACCCATCTGGTCCATCATGATGAACGGGTCGAGGTGGCGGTAGTTGATCCCG
GCGAACGCGCGGCGCACCGGGAAGCCCTCGCCCTCGAAACCGCTGGGCGCGGTGGTCACGGTGAGCACGG
GACGTGCGACGGCGTCGGCGGGTGCGGATACGCGGGGCAGCGTCAGCGGGTTCTCGACGGTCACGGCGGG
CATGTCGACAAGCCGAACATATGGGCGCGCCTAGTATGTATGTAAGTTAATAAAACCCATTTTTGCGGAA
AGTAGATAAAAAAAACATTTTTTTTTTTTACTGCACTGGATATCATTGAACTTATCTGATCAGTTTTAAA
TTTACTTCGATCCAAGGGTATTTGATGTACCAGGTTCTTTCGATTACCTCTCACTCAAAATGACATTCCA
CTCAAAGTCAGCGCTGTTTGCCTCCTTCTCTGTCCACAGAAATATCGCCGTCTCTTTCGCCGCTGCGTCC
GCTATCTCTTTCGCCACCGTTTGTAGCGTTACGTAGCGTCAATGTCCGCCTTCAGTTGCATTTTGTCAGC
GGTTTCGTGACGAAGCTCCAAGCGGTTTACGCCATCAATTAAACACAAAGTGCTGTGCCAAAACTCCTCT
CGCTTCTTATTTTTGTTTGTTTTTTGAGTGATTGGGGTGGTGATTGGTTTTGGGTGGGTAAGCAGGGGAA
AGTGTGAAAAATCCCGGCAATGGGCCAAGAGGATCAGGAGCTATTAATTCGCGGAGGCAGCAAACACCCA
TCTGCCGAGCATCTGAACAATGTGAGTAGTACATGTGCATACATCTTAAGTTCACTTGATCTATAGGAAC
TGCGATTGCAACATCAAATTGTCTGCGGCGTGAGAACTGCGACCCACAAAAATCCCAAACCGCAATTGCA
CAAACAAATAGTGACACGAAACAGATTATTCTGGTAGCTGTTCTCGCTATATAAGACAATTTTTGAGATC
ATATCATGATCAAGACATCTAAAGGCATTCATTTTCGACTATATTCTTTTTTACAAAAAATATAACAACC
AGATATTTTAAGCTGATCCTAGATGCACAAAAAATAAATAAAAGTATAAACCTACTTCGTAGGATACTTC
GGGGTACTTTTTGTTCGGGGTTAGATGAGCATAACGCTTGTAGTTGATATTTGAGATCCCCTATCATTGC
AGGGTGACAGCGGAGCGGCTTCGCAGAGCTGCATTAACCAGGGCTTCGGGCAGGCCAAAAACTACGGCAC
GCTCCGGCCACCCAGTCCGCCGGAGGACTCCGGTTCAGGGAGCGGCCAACTAGCCGAGAACCTCACCTAT
GCCTGGCACAATATGGACATCTTTGGGGCGGTCAATCAGCCGGGCTCCGGATGGCGGCAGCTGGTCAACC
GGACACGCGGACTATTCTGCAACGAGCGACACATACCGGCGCCCAGGAAACATTTGCTCAAGAACGGTGA
GTTTCTATTCGCAGTCGGCTGATCTGTGTGAAATCTTAATAAAGGGTCCAATTACCAATTTGAAACTCAG
TTTGCGGCGTGGCCTATCCGGGCGAACTTTTGGCCGTGATGGGCAGTTCCGGTGCCGGAAAGACGACCCT
GCTGAATGCCCTTGCCTTTCGATCGCCGCAGGGCATCCAAGTATCGCCATCCGGGATGCGACTGCTCAAT
GGCCAACCTGTGGACGCCAAGGAGATGCAGGCCAGGTGCGCCTATGTCCAGCAGGATGACCTCTTTATCG
GCTCCCTAACGGCCAGGGAACACCTGATTTTCCAAGCCATGGTGCGGATGCCACGACATCTGACCTATCG
GCAGCGAGTGGCCCGCGTGGATCAGGTGATCCAGGAGCTTTCGCTCAGCAAATGTCAGCACACGATCATC
GGTGTGCCCGGCAGGGTGAAAGGTCTGTCCGGCGGAGAAAGGAAGCGTCTGGCATTCGCCTCCGAGGCTC
TAACCGATCCGCCGCTTCTGATCTGCGATGAGCCCACCTCCGGACTGGACTCCTTTACCGCCCACAGCGT
CGTCCAGGTGCTGAAGAAGCTGTCGCAGAAGGGCAAGACCGTCATCCTGACCATTCATCAGCCGTCTTCC
GAGCTGTTTGAGCTCTTTGACAAGATCCTTCTGATGGCCGAGGGCAGGGTAGCTTTCTTGGGCACTCCCA
GCGAAGCCGTCGACTTCTTTTCCTAGTGAGTTCGATGTGTTTATTAAGGGTATCTAGTATTACATAACAT
CTCAACTCCTATCCAGCGTGGGTGCCCAGTGTCCTACCAACTACAATCCGGCGGACTTTTACGTACAGGT
GTTGGCCGTTGTGCCCGGACGGGAGATCGAGTCCCGTGATCGGATCGCCAAGATATGCGACAATTTTGCC
ATTAGCAAAGTAGCCCGGGATATGGAGCAGTTGTTGGCCACCAAAAATCTGGAGAAGCCACTGGAGCAGC
CGGAGAATGGGTACACCTACAAGGCCACCTGGTTCATGCAGTTCCGGGCGGTCCTGTGGCGATCCTGGCT
GTCGGTGCTCAAGGAACCACTCCTCGTAAAAGTGCGACTTATTCAGACAACGGTGAGTGGTTCCAGTGGA
AACAAATGATATAACGCTTACAATTCTTGGAAACAAATTCGCTAGATTTTAGATAGAATTGCCTGATTCC
ACACCCTTCTTAGTTTTTTTCAATGAGATGTATAGTTTATAGTTTTGCAGAAGATAAATAAATTTCATTT
AACTCGCGAATATTAATGAGATGCGAGTAACATTTTAATTTGCAGATGGTTGCCATCTTGATTGGCCTCA
TCTTTTTGGGCCAACAACTCACGCAAGTGGGTGTGATGAATATCAACGGAGCCATCTTCCTCTTCCTGAC
CAACATGACCTTTCAAAACGTCTTTGCCACGATAAATGTAAGTCATGTTTAGAATACATTTGCATTTCAA
TAATTTACTAACTTTCTAATGAATCGATTCGATTTAGGTGTTCACCTCAGAGCTGCCAGTTTTTATGAGG
GAGGCCCGAAGTCGACTTTATCGCTGTGACACATACTTTCTGGGCAAAACGATTGCCGAATTGCCGCTTT
TTCTCACAGTGCCACTGGTCTTCACGGCGATTGCCTATCCGATGATCGGACTGCGGGCCGGAGTGCTGCA
CTTCTTCAACTGCCTGGCGCTGGTCACTCTGGTGGCCAATGTGTCAACGTCCTTCGGATATCTAATATCC
TGCGCCAGCTCCTCGACCTCGATGGCGCTGTCTGTGGGTCCGCCGGTTATCATACCATTCCTGCTCTTTG
GCGGCTTCTTCTTGAACTCGGGCTCGGTGCCAGTATACCTCAAATGGTTGTCGTACCTCTCATGGTTCCG
TTACGCCAACGAGGGTCTGCTGATTAACCAATGGGCGGACGTGGAGCCGGGCGAAATTAGCTGCACATCG
TCGAACACCACGTGCCCCAGTTCGGGCAAGGTCATCCTGGAGACGCTTAACTTCTCCGCCGCCGATCTGC
CGCTGGACTACGTGGGTCTGGCCATTCTCATCGTGAGCTTCCGGGTGCTCGCATATCTGGCTCTAAGACT
TCGGGCCCGACGCAAGGAGTAGCCGACATATATCCGAAATAACTGCTTGTTTTTTTTTTTTACCATTATT
ACCATCGTGTTTACTGTTTATTGCCCCCTCAAAAAGCTAATGTAATTATATTTGTGCCAATAAAAACAAG
ATATGACCTATAGAATACAAGTATTTCCCCTTCGAACATCCCCACAAGTAGACTTTGGATTTGTCTTCTA
ACCAAAAGACTTACACACCTGCATACCTTACATCAAAAACTCGTTTATCGCTACATAAAACACCGGGATA
TATTTTTTATATACATACTTTTCAAATCGCGCGCCCTCTTCATAATTCACCTCCACCACACCACGTTTCG
TAGTTGCTCTTTCGCTGTCTCCCACCCGCTCTCCGCAACACATTCACCTTTTGTTCGACGACCTTGGAGC
GACTGTCGTTAGTTCCGCGCGATTCGGTTCGCTCAAATGGTTCCGAGTGGTTCATTTCGTCTCAATAGAA
ATTAGTAATAAATATTTGTATGTACAATTTATTTGCTCCAATATATTTGTATATATTTCCCTCACAGCTA
TATTTATTCTAATTTAATATTATGACTTTTTAAGGTAATTTTTTGTGACCTGTTCGGAGTGATTAGCGTT
ACAATTTGAACTGAAAGTGACATCCAGTGTTTGTTCCTTGTGTAGATGCATCTCAAAAAAATGGTGGGCA
TAATAGTGTTGTTTATATATATCAAAAATAACAACTATAATAATAAGAATACATTTAATTTAGAAAATGC
TTGGATTTCACTGGAACTAGGGCGCGCCTCCGGAACATAATGGTGCAGGGCGCTGACTTCCGCGTTTCCA
GACTTTACGAAACACGGAAACCGAAGACCATTCATGTTGTTGCTCAGGTCGCAGACGTTTTGCAGCAGCA
GTCGCTTCACGTTCGCTCGCGTATCGGTGATTCATTCTGCTAACCAGTAAGGCAACCCCGCCAGCCTAGC
CGGGTCCTCAACGACAGGAGCACGATCATGCGCACCCGTGGCCAGGGCCGCACATATGCAATGGTTAATT
CGAGCTCGCCCGGGGCACGGCTAAAAATAGCGTTGTATAGGCTAAAAATAGCCTGACGTAAGCTAAAAAT
AGCGTTATCCAAGCTTATCGATTTCGAACCCTCGACCGCCGGAGTATAAATAGAGGCGCTTCGTCTACGG
AGCGACAATTCAATTCAAACAAGCAAAGTGAACACGTCGCTAAGCGAAAGCTAAGCAAATAAACAAGCGC
AGCTGAACAAGCTAAACAATCTGCAGTAAAGTGCAAGTTAAAGTGAATCAATTAAAAGTAACCAGCAACC
AAGTAAATCAACTGCAACTACTGAAATCTGCCAAGAAGTAATTATTGAATACAAGAAGAGAACTCTGAAT
AGATCTAAAAGGTAGGTTCAACCACTGATGCCTAGGCACACCGAAACGACTAACCCTAATTCTTATCCTT
TACTTCAGGCGGCCGCGGCTCGAGGGTACCAATCAAACATGTCCAAAGGTGAAGAACTGTTTACCGGAGT
AGTCCCGATATTGGTTGAACTCGACGGCGATGTCAACGGTCATAAATTCAGTGTGTCCGGCGAGGGTGAG
GGCGACGCCACATACGGTAAGCTGACGTTGAAGTTCATATGCACCACGGGCAAGCTGCCCGTGCCATGGC
CGACGTTGGTCACGACGCTGACGTATGGTGTCCAGTGTTTCAGCCGTTACCCCGATCATATGAAGCAGCA
TGACTTTTTCAAGTCGGCGATGCCGGAGGGATACGTTCAAGAGAGGACCATTTTCTTCAAGGATGACGGC
AACTATAAGACGCGAGCGGAGGTGAAATTTGAAGGCGACACACTCGTTAACCGTATTGAGTTGAAGGGCA
TTGATTTTAAGGAGGATGGCAACATTCTGGGCCATAAGTTGGAATACAACTACAACTCGCATAATGTGTA
TATAATGGCAGATAAGCAGAAAAACGGAATAAAGGTTAACTTCAAGATTCGCCACAACATAGAGGACGGT
TCCGTGCAACTTGCAGATCATTACCAACAGAACACACCCATTGGAGATGGCCCAGTTCTCTTGCCAGACA
ATCACTACCTTTCCACACAGTCCGCGTTGAGCAAGGACCCCAATGAAAAGCGGGACCACATGGTGTTGCT
GGAGTTTGTGACCGCAGCTGGTATTACACACGGCATGGATGAGCTCTACAAGTAATCTAGAGGATCTTTG
TGAAGGAACCTTACTTCTGTGGTGTGACATAATTGGACAAACTACCTACAGAGATTTAAAGCTCTAAGGT
AAATATAAAATTTTTAAGTGTATAATGTGTTAAACTACTGATTCTAATTGTTTGTGTATTTTAGATTCCA
ACCTATGGAACTGATGAATGGGAGCAGTGGTGGAATGCCTTTAATGAGGAAAACCTGTTTTGCTCAGAAG
AAATGCCATCTAGTGATGATGAGGCTACTGCTGACTCTCAACATTCTACTCCTCCAAAAAAGAAGAGAAA
GGTAGAAGACCCCAAGGACTTTCCTTCAGAATTGCTAAGTTTTTTGAGTCATGCTGTGTTTAGTAATAGA
ACTCTTGCTTGCTTTGCTATTTACACCACAAAGGAAAAAGCTGCACTGCTATACAAGAAAATTATGGAAA
AATATTTGATGTATAGTGCCTTGACTAGAGATCATAATCAGCCATACCACATTTGTAGAGGTTTTACTTG
CTTTAAAAAACCTCCCACACCTCCCCCTGAACCTGAAACATAAAATGAATGCAATTGTTGTTGTTAACTT
GTTTATTGCAGCTTATAATGGTTACAAATAAAGCAATAGCATCACAAATTTCACAAATAAAGCATTTTTT
TCACTGCATTCTAGTTGTGGTTTGTCCAAACTCATCAATGTATCTTATCATGTCTGGATCGATCTGGCCG
GCGATATCTATAACAAGAAAATATATATATAATAAGTTATCACGTAAGTAGAACATGAAATAACAATATA
ATTATCGTATGAGTTAAATCTTAAAAGTCACGTAAAAGATAATCATGCGTCATTTTGACTCACGCGGTCG
TTATAGTTCAAAATCAGTGACACTTACCGCATTGACAAGCACGCCTCACGGGAGCTCCAAGCGGCGACTG
AGATGTCCTAAATGCACAGCGACGGATTCGCGCTATTTAGAAAGAGAGAGCAATATTTCAAGAATGCATG
CGTCAATTTTACGCAGACTATCTTTCTAGGGGCCGGCCGTTTAAACGAATTCTTGAAGACGAAAGGGCCT
CGTGATACGCCTATTTTTATAGGTTAATGTCATGATAATAATGGTTTCTTAGACTCAGGTGGCACTTTTC
GGGGAAATGTGCGCGGAACCCCTATTTGTTTATTTTTCTAAATACATTCAAATATGTATCCGCTCATGAG
ACAATAACCCTGATAAATGCTTCAATAATATTGAAAAAGGAAGAGTATGAGTATTCAACATTTCCGTGTC
GCCCTTATTCCCTTTTTTGCGGCATTTTGCCTTCCTGTTTTTGCTCACCCAGAAACGCTGGTGAAAGTAA
AAGATGCTGAAGATCAGTTGGGTGCACGAGTGGGTTACATCGAACTGGATCTCAACAGCGGTAAGATCCT
TGAGAGTTTTCGCCCCGAAGAACGTTTTCCAATGATGAGCACTTTTAAAGTTCTGCTATGTGGCGCGGTA
TTATCCCGTATTGACGCCGGGCAAGAGCAACTCGGTCGCCGCATACACTATTCTCAGAATGACTTGGTTG
AGTACTCACCAGTCACAGAAAAGCATCTTACGGATGGCATGACAGTAAGAGAATTATGCAGTGCTGCCAT
AACCATGAGTGATAACACTGCGGCCAACTTACTTCTGACAACGATCGGAGGACCGAAGGAGCTAACCGCT
TTTTTGCACAACATGGGGGATCATGTAACTCGCCTTGATCGTTGGGAACCGGAGCTGAATGAAGCCATAC
CAAACGACGAGCGTGACACCACGATGCCTGTAGCAATGGCAACAACGTTGCGCAAACTATTAACTGGCGA
ACTACTTACTCTAGCTTCCCGGCAACAATTAATAGACTGGATGGAGGCGGATAAAGTTGCAGGACCACTT
CTGCGCTCGGCCCTTCCGGCTGGCTGGTTTATTGCTGATAAATCTGGAGCCGGTGAGCGTGGGTCTCGCG
GTATCATTGCAGCACTGGGGCCAGATGGTAAGCCCTCCCGTATCGTAGTTATCTACACGACGGGGAGTCA
GGCAACTATGGATGAACGAAATAGACAGATCGCTGAGATAGGTGCCTCACTGATTAAGCATTGGTAACTG
TCAGACCAAGTTTACTCATATATACTTTAGATTGATTTAAAACTTCATTTTTAATTTAAAAGGATCTAGG
TGAAGATCCTTTTTGATAATCTCATGACCAAAATCCCTTAACGTGAGTTTTCGTTCCACTGAGCGTCAGA
CCCCGTAGAAAAGATCAAAGGATCTTCTTGAGATCCTTTTTTTCTGCGCGTAATCTGCTGCTTGCAAACA
AAAAAACCACCGCTACCAGCGGTGGTTTGTTTGCCGGATCAAGAGCTACCAACTCTTTTTCCGAAGGTAA
CTGGCTTCAGCAGAGCGCAGATACCAAATACTGTTCTTCTAGTGTAGCCGTAGTTAGGCCACCACTTCAA
GAACTCTGTAGCACCGCCTACATACCTCGCTCTGCTAATCCTGTTACCAGTGGCTGCTGCCAGTGGCGAT
AAGTCGTGTCTTACCGGGTTGGACTCAAGACGATAGTTACCGGATAAGGCGCAGCGGTCGGGCTGAACGG
GGGGTTCGTGCACACAGCCCAGCTTGGAGCGAACGACCTACACCGAACTGAGATACCTACAGCGTGAGCT
ATGAGAAAGCGCCACGCTTCCCGAAGGGAGAAAGGCGGACAGGTATCCGGTAAGCGGCAGGGTCGGAACA
GGAGAGCGCACGAGGGAGCTTCCAGGGGGAAACGCCTGGTATCTTTATAGTCCTGTCGGGTTTCGCCACC
TCTGACTTGAGCGTCGATTTTTGTGATGCTCGTCAGGGGGGCGGAGCCTATGGAAAAACGCCAGCAACGC
GGCCTTTTTACGGTTCCTGGCCTTTTGCTGGCCTTTTGCTCACATGTTACCGCCCTAGAAAGATAATCAT
ATTGTGACGTACGTTAAAGATAATCATGCGTAAAATTGACGCATGTGTTTTATCGGTCTGTATATCGAGG
TTTATTTATTAATTTGAATAGATATTAAGTTTTATTATATTTACACTTACATACTAATAATAAATTCAAC
AAACAATTTATTTATGTTTATTTATTTATTAAAAAAAAACAAAAACTCAAAATTTCTTCTATAAAGTAAC
AAAACTTTTAAACATTCTCTCTTTTACAAAAATAAACTTATTTTGTACTTTAAAAACAGTCATGTTGTAT
TATAAAATAAGTAATTAGCTTAACTTATACATAAT
